>Addgene plasmid #42550 | shTBX5 # 2 | depositor partial sequence | sequence record 57426 | shRNA target seq
CCTATGCGATTATGTCTCTTT
