>Addgene plasmid #42550 | shTBX5 # 2 | addgene partial sequence | sequence record 59100 | hU6-F 5'-GAGGGCCTATTTCCCATGATT-3'
GGCTGTTAGAGAGATAATTGGAATTAATTTGACTGTAAACACAAAGATATTAGTACAAAATACGTGACGT
AGAAAGTAATAATTTCTTGGGTAGTTTGCAGTTTTAAAATTATGTTTTAAAATGGACTATCATATGCTTA
CCGTAACTTGAAAGTATTTCGATTTCTTGGCTTTATATATCTTGTGGAAAGGACGAAACACCGGCCTATG
CGATTATGTCTCTTTCTCGAGAAAGAGACATAATCGCATAGGTTTTTAATTCTCGACCTCGAGACAAATG
GCAGTATTCATCCACAATTTTAAAAGAAAAGGGGGGATTGGGGGGTACAGTGCAGGGGAAAGAATAGTAG
ACATAATAGCAACAGACATACAAACTAAAGAATTACAAAAACAAATTACAAAAATTCAAAATTTTCGGGT
TTATTACAGGGACAGCAGAGATCCACTTTGGCCGCGGCTCGAGGGGGTTGGGGTTGCGCCTTTTCCAAGG
CAGCCCTGGGTTTGCGCAGGGACGCGGCTGCTCTGGGCGTGGTTCCGGGAAACGCAGCGGCGCCGACCCT
GGGTCTCGCACATTCTTCACGTCCGTTCGCAGCGTCACCCGGATCTTCGCCGCTACCCTTGTGGGCCCCC
CGGCGACGCTTCCTGCTCCGCCCCTAAGTCGGGAAGGTTCCTTGCGGTTCGCGGCGTGCCGGACGTGACA
AACGGAAGCCGCACGTCTCACTAGTACCCTCGCAGACGGACAGCGCCAGGGAGCAATGGCAGCGCGCCGA
CCGCGATGGGCTGTGGCC
