[The description below was written by a language model from this plasmid's Addgene catalogue record.]
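Description:
shTBX5 # 2 is a lentiviral RNAi plasmid built on the pLKO.1 backbone from the RNAi Consortium (TRC) and carries a short hairpin RNA directed against human TBX5, the T-box transcription factor gene also known as HOS. The backbone is listed at about 8 kb without the insert. The plasmid is maintained in E. coli as a high-copy construct under ampicillin selection, and it provides puromycin resistance for selecting transduced or transfected mammalian cells. The hairpin-encoding oligonucleotide was inserted by restriction cloning between the AgeI and EcoRI sites, both of which are recorded as destroyed in the process. The depositor's comment links the hairpin to a clone in the TRC library, and part of the plasmid derives from TRC material.

No feature table accompanies the entry, so the promoter and viral elements are not stated explicitly. In the standard pLKO.1 design, the hairpin is transcribed from a human U6 RNA polymerase III promoter, and a separate Pol II promoter drives the puromycin resistance gene. Both cassettes lie between lentiviral long terminal repeats, along with a packaging signal. This lets the region be packaged into replication-incompetent particles when packaging and envelope functions are supplied in trans, after which it integrates into target cells for stable knockdown. The "# 2" in the name suggests it is one of several independent TBX5 hairpins. The associated publication concerns the dependence of beta-catenin-driven cancers on a YAP1 transcriptional complex, which is consistent with using the construct to deplete TBX5 in human cancer cells and test its contribution to survival and tumorigenesis.
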