Addgene plasmid #42550: shTBX5 # 2
Depositing lab: William Hahn. Depositing organization: Dana-Farber Cancer Institute. Publication: beta-Catenin-Driven Cancers Require a YAP1 Transcriptional Complex for Survival and Tumorigenesis. Rosenbluh J, Nijhawan D, Cox AG, Li X, Neal JT, Schafer EJ, Zack TI, Wang X, Tsherniak A, Schinzel AC, Shao DD, Schumacher SE, Weir BA, Vazquez F, Cowley GS, Root DE, Mesirov JP, Beroukhim R, Kuo CJ, Goessling W, Hahn WC. Cell. 2012 Dec 21;151(7):1457-73. doi: 10.1016/j.cell.2012.11.026. Epub 2012 Dec 13. PubMed 23245941.
Backbone
  Vector backbone: pLKO.1
  Backbone manufacturer: TRC
  Backbone size w/o insert (bp): 8000
  Vector type: Mammalian Expression, Lentiviral, RNAi
  Selectable markers: Puromycin
Growth in bacteria
  Bacterial resistance: Ampicillin, 100 μg/mL
  Growth temperature: 37°C
  Growth strain: DH5alpha
  Copy number: High Copy
Gene/Insert
  Gene/Insert name: shTBX5
  gRNA/shRNA sequence: CCTATGCGATTATGTCTCTTT
  Species: H. sapiens (human)
  GenBank ID: NM_000192
  Entrez Gene: TBX5 (a.k.a. HOS)
  Cloning method: Restriction Enzyme; 5′ cloning site Age1 (destroyed during cloning); 3′ cloning site EcoR1 (destroyed during cloning)
  Sequencing primers: 5′ pLKOF; 3′ pLKOR
Resource information
  A portion of this plasmid was derived from a plasmid made by: The Broad RNAi consortium (TRC)
Terms and licenses: Academic/Nonprofit Terms; Industry Terms: Not Available to Industry
Depositor comments: TRCN0000005071
How to cite: shTBX5 # 2 was a gift from William Hahn (Addgene plasmid # 42550 ; http://n2t.net/addgene:42550 ; RRID:Addgene_42550)
